>Addgene plasmid #106015 | Opto-GPR32 | addgene full sequence | sequence record 209625 | Addgene NGS Result
AATTGCATGAAGAATCTGCTTAGGGTTAGGCGTTTTGCGCTGCTTCGCGATGTACGGGCCAGATATACGC
GTTGACATTGATTATTGACTAGTTATTAATAGTAATCAATTACGGGGTCATTAGTTCATAGCCCATATAT
GGAGTTCCGCGTTACATAACTTACGGTAAATGGCCCGCCTGGCTGACCGCCCAACGACCCCCGCCCATTG
ACGTCAATAATGACGTATGTTCCCATAGTAACGCCAATAGGGACTTTCCATTGACGTCAATGGGTGGAGT
ATTTACGGTAAACTGCCCACTTGGCAGTACATCAAGTGTATCATATGCCAAGTACGCCCCCTATTGACGT
CAATGACGGTAAATGGCCCGCCTGGCATTATGCCCAGTACATGACCTTATGGGACTTTCCTACTTGGCAG
TACATCTACGTATTAGTCATCGCTATTACCATGGTGATGCGGTTTTGGCAGTACATCAATGGGCGTGGAT
AGCGGTTTGACTCACGGGGATTTCCAAGTCTCCACCCCATTGACGTCAATGGGAGTTTGTTTTGGCACCA
AAATCAACGGGACTTTCCAAAATGTCGTAACAACTCCGCCCCATTGACGCAAATGGGCGGTAGGCGTGTA
CGGTGGGAGGTCTATATAAGCAGAGCTCTCTGGCTAACTAGAGAACCCACTGCTTACTGGCTTATCGAAA
TTAATACGACTCACTATAGGGAGACACAAGCTGGCTAGCGTTTAAACGGGCCCTCTAGACTCGAGCACCA
TGAAAACGATCATCGCCCTGAGCTACATCTTCTGCCTGGTATTCGCCATGTACACCGATATAGAGATGAA
CAGGCTGGGAAAGGATAGCCTCATGAACGGGACCGAGGGCCCAAACTTCTACGTGCCTTTCTCCAACAAG
ACGGGCGTGGTGCGCAGCCCCTTCGAGGCCCCGCAGTACTACCTGGCGGAGCCATGGCAGTTCTCCATGC
TGGCCGCCTACATGTTCCTGCTGATCATGCTTGGCTTCCCCATCAACTTCCTCACGCTGTACGTCACTGT
GTTCCGTATGGCACGCACGGTGCTCAACTACATCCTGCTCAACCTGGCCGTGGCCGACCTCTTCATGGTG
TTCGGGGGCTTCACCACCACCCTCTACACCTCTCTGCACGGGTACTTCGTCTTTGGGCCCACGGGCTGCA
ACCTGGAGGGCTTCTTTGCCACCTTGGGCGGTGAAATTGCACTGTGGTCCTTGGTGGTCCTGGCCATCGA
GCGGTACGTGGTGGTGCTCTACCCCGTCTGGGCCCTGAACCACCGCACTGTGCAGCGGGCCATCATGGGC
GTCGCCTTCACCTGGGTCATGGCTCTGGCCTGTGCCGCGCCCCCCCTCGTCGGCTGGTCCAGGTACATCC
CGGAGGGCATGCAGTGCTCGTGCGGGATTGACTACTACACGCCCCACGAGGAAACCAACAATGAGTCGTT
CGTCATCTACATGTTCGTGGTCCACTTCATCATCCCCCTGATTGTCATATTCTTCTGCTACGGACTCATC
CGGGCCAAGCTCTTGCGGGAGGGCTGGGTCCATGCCAACCGGCCCAAGCGCATGGTGATCATCATGGTCA
TCGCTTTCCTAATCTGCTGGCTGCCCTACGCTGGGGTGGCGTTCTACATCTTCACCCATCAGGGCTCTGA
CTTTGGCCCCATCTTCATGACCATCCCGGCTTTCTTTGCCAAGACTTCTGCCGTCTACAACCCCGTCATC
TACATCATGATGAACAAGCAGTTCCGCGAAAAGTTTTTCCAGTCTTTGACTTCTGCCCTGGCGAGGGCGT
TTGGAGAGGAGGAGTTTCTGTCATCCTGTCCCCGTGGCAACGCCCCCCGGGAAACAGAAACCAGCCAAGT
GGCGCCTGCCTAAGAATTCCACCACACTGGACTAGTGGATCCGAGCTCGGTACCAAGCTTAAGTTTAAAC
CGCTGATCAGCCTCGACTGTGCCTTCTAGTTGCCAGCCATCTGTTGTTTGCCCCTCCCCCGTGCCTTCCT
TGACCCTGGAAGGTGCCACTCCCACTGTCCTTTCCTAATAAAATGAGGAAATTGCATCGCATTGTCTGAG
TAGGTGTCATTCTATTCTGGGGGGTGGGGTGGGGCAGGACAGCAAGGGGGAGGATTGGGAAGAGAATAGC
AGGCATGCTGGGGATGCGGTGGGCTCTATGGCTTCTGAGGCGGAAAGAACCAGCTGGGGCTCTAGGGGGT
ATCCCC
[124 nt withheld, positions 2247-2370]
C
[91 nt withheld, positions 2372-2462]
A
[49 nt withheld, positions 2464-2512]
CCTTTGACGTTGGAGTCCACGTTCTTT
[37 nt withheld, positions 2540-2576]
ACCCTATCTCGGTCTATTCTTTTGATTTATAAGGGATTTTGCCGATTTCGGCCTATTGGTTAAAAAATGA
GCTGATTTAACAAAAATTTAACGCGAATTAATTCTGTGGAATGTGTGTCAGTTAGGGTGTGGAAAGTCCC
CAGGCTCCCCAGCAGGCAGAAGTATGCAAAGCATGCATCTCAATTAGTCAGCAACCAGGTGTGGAAAGTC
CCCAGGCTCCCCAGCAGGCAGAAGTATGCAAAGCATGCATCTCAATTAGTCAGCAACCATAGTCCCGCCC
CTAACTCCGCCCATCCCGCCCCTAACTCCGCCCAGTTCCGCCCATTCTCCGCCCCATGGCTGACTAATTT
TTTTTATTTATGCAGAGGCCGAGGCCGCCTCTGCCTCTGAGCTATTCCAGAAGTAGTGAGGAGGCTTTTT
TGGAGGCCTAGGCTTTTGCAAAAAGCTCCCGGGAGCTTGTATATCCATTTTCGGATCTGATCAAGAGACA
GGATGAGGATCGTTTCGCATGATTGAACAAGATGGATTGCACGCAGGTTCTCCGGCCGCTTGGGTGGAGA
GGCTATTCGGCTATGACTGGGCACAACAGACAATCGGCTGCTCTGATGCCGCCGTGTTCCGGCTGTCAGC
GCAGGGGCGCCCGGTTCTTTTTGTCAAGACCGACCTGTCCGGTGCCCTGAATGAACTGCAGGACGAGGCA
GCGCGGCTATCGTGGCTGGCCACGACGGGCGTTCCTTGCGCAGCTGTGCTCGACGTTGTCACTGAAGCGG
GAAGGGACTGGCTGCTATTGGGCGAAGTGCCGGGGCAGGATCTCCTGTCATCTCACCTTGCTCCTGCCGA
GAAAGTATCCATCATGGCTGATGCAATGCGGCGGCTGCATACGCTTGATCCGGCTACCTGCCCATTCGAC
CACCAAGCGAAACATCGCATCGAGCGAGCACGTACTCGGATGGAAGCCGGTCTTGTCGATCAGGATGATC
TGGACGAAGAACATCAGGGGCTCGCGCCAGCCGAACTGTTCGCCAGGCTCAAGGCGCGCATGCCCGACGG
CGAGGATCTCGTCGTGACCCATGGCGATGCCTGCTTGCCGAATATCATGGTGGAAAATGGCCGCTTTTCT
GGATTCATCGACTGTGGCCGGCTGGGTGTGGCGGACCGCTATCAGGACATAGCGTTGGCTACCCGTGATA
TTGCTGAAGAACTTGGCGGCGAATGGGCTGACCGCTTCCTCGTGCTTTACGGTATCGCCGCTCCCGATTC
GCAGCGCATCGCCTTCTATCGCCTTCTTGACGAGTTCTTCTGAGCGGGACTCTGGGGTTCGAAATGACCG
ACCAAGCGACGCCCAACCTGCCATCACGAGATTTCGATTCCACCGCCGCCTTCTATGAAAGGTTGGGCTT
CGGAATCGTTTTCCGGGACGCCGGCTGGATGATCCTCCAGCGCGGGGATCTCATGCTGGAGTTCTTCGCC
CACCCCAACTTGTTTATTGCAGCTTATAATGGTTACAAATAAAGCAATAGCATCACAAATTTCACAAATA
AAGCATTTTTTTCACTGCATTCTAGTTGTGGTTTGTCCAAACTCATCAATGTATCTTATCATGTCTGTAT
ACCGTCGACCTCTAGCTAGAGCTTGGCGTAATCATGGTCATAGCTGTTTCCTGTGTGAAATTGTTATCCG
CTCACAATTCCACACAACATACGAGCCGGAAGCATAAAGTGTAAAGCCTGGGGTGCCTAATGAGTGAGCT
AACTCACATTAATTGCGTTGCGCTCACTGCCCGCTTTCCAGTCGGGAAACCTGTCGTGCCAGCTGCATTA
ATGAATCGGCCAACGCGCGGGGAGAGGCGGTTTGCGTATTGGGCGCTCTTGCGCTTCCTCGCTCACTGAC
TCGCTGCGCTCGGTCGTTCGGCTGCGGCGAGCGGTATCAGCTCACTCAAAGGCGGTAATACGGTTATCCA
CAGAATCAGGGGATAACGCAGGAAAGAACATGTGAGCAAAAGGCCAGCAAAAGGCCAGGAACCGTAAAAA
GGCCGCGTTGCTGGCGTTTTTCCATAGGCTCCGCCCCCCTGACGAGCATCACAAAAATCGACGCTCAAGT
CAGAGGTGGCGAAACCCGACAGGACTATAAAGATACCAGGCGTTTCCCCCTGGAAGCTCCCTCGTGCGCT
CTCCTGTTCCGACCCTGCCGCTTACCGGATACCTGTCCGCCTTTCTCCCTTCGGGAAGCGTGGCGCTTTC
TCATAGCTCACGCTGTAGGTATCTCAGTTCGGTGTAGGTCGTTCGCTCCAAGCTGGGCTGTGTGCACGAA
CCCCCCGTTCAGCCCGACCGCTGCGCCTTATCCGGTAACTATCGTCTTGAGTCCAACCCGGTAAGACACG
ACTTATCGCCACTGGCAGCAGCCACTGGTAACAGGATTAGCAGAGCGAGGTATGTAGGCGGTGCTACAGA
GTTCTTGAAGTGGTGGCCTAACTACGGCTACACTAGAAGAACAGTATTTGGTATCTGCGCTCTGCTGAAG
CCAGTTACCTTCGGAAAAAGAGTTGGTAGCTCTTGATCCGGCAAACAAACCACCGCTGGTAGCGGTGGTT
TTTTTGTTTGCAAGCAGCAGATTACGCGCAGAAAAAAAGGATCTCAAGAAGATCCTTTGATCTTTTCTAC
GGGGTCTGACGCTCAGTGGAACGAAAACTCACGTTAAGGGATTTTGGTCATGAGATTATCAAAAAGGATC
TTCACCTAGATCCTTTTAAATTAAAAATGAAGTTTTAAATCAATCTAAAGTATATATGAGTAAACTTGGT
CTGACAGTTACCAATGCTTAATCAGTGAGGCACCTATCTCAGCGATCTGTCTATTTCGTTCATCCATAGT
TGCCTGACTCCCCGTCGTGTAGATAACTACGATACGGGAGGGCTTACCATCTGGCCCCAGTGCTGCAATG
ATACCGCGGGACCCACGCTCACCGGCTCCAGATTTATCAGCAATAAACCAGCCAGCCGGAAGGGCCGAGC
GCAGAAGTGGTCCTGCAACTTTATCCGCCTCCATCCAGTCTATTAATTGTTGCCGGGAAGCTAGAGTAAG
TAGTTCGCCAGTTAATAGTTTGCGCAACGTTGTTGCCATTGCTACAGGCATCGTGGTGTCACGCTCGTCG
TTTGGTATGGCTTCATTCAGCTCCGGTTCCCAACGATCAAGGCGAGTTACATGATCCCCCATGTTGTGCA
AAAAAGCGGTTAGCTCCTTCGGTCCTCCGATCGTTGTCAGAAGTAAGTTGGCCGCAGTGTTATCACTCAT
GGTTATGGCAGCACTGCATAATTCTCTTACTGTCATGCCATCCGTAAGATGCTTTTCTGTGACTGGTGAG
TACTCAACCAAGTCATTCTGAGAATAGTGTATGCGGCGACCGAGTTGCTCTTGCCCGGCGTCAATACGGG
ATAATACCGCGCCACATAGCAGAACTTTAAAAGTGCTCATCATTGGAAAACGTTCTTCGGGGCGAAAACT
CTCAAGGATCTTACCACTGTTGAGATCCAGTTCGATGTAACCCACTCGTGCACCCAACTGATCTTCAGCA
TCTTTTACTTTCACCAGCGTTTCTGGGTGAGCAAAAACAGGAAGGCAAAATGCCGCAAAAAAGGGAATAA
GGGCGACACGGAAATGTTGAATACTCATACTCTTCCTTTTTCAATATTATTGAAGCATTTATCAGGGTTA
TTGTCTCATGAGCGGATACATATTTGAATGTATTTAGAAAAATAAACAAATAGGGGTTCCGCGCACATTT
CCCCGAAAAGTGCCACCTGACGTCGACGGATCGGGAGATCTCCCGATCCCCTATGGTGCACTCTCAGTAC
AATCTGCTCTGATGCCGCATAGTTAAGCCAGTATCTGCTCCCTGCTTGTGTGTTGGAGGTCGCTGAGTAG
TGCGCGAGCAAAATTTAAGCTACAACAAGGCAAGGCTTGACCGAC
Features (pLannotate 1.2.2; 20 found; start..end, strand, type, name):
     74..453     +  enhancer       CMV enhancer: human cytomegalovirus immediate early enhancer
    454..657     +  promoter       CMV promoter: human cytomegalovirus (CMV) immediate early promoter
    653..686     +  LTR            5' LTR (truncated) (fragment): truncated 5' long terminal repeat (LTR) from HIV-1
    702..720     +  promoter       T7 promoter: promoter for bacteriophage T7 RNA polymerase
    863..1900    +  CDS            RHO: OPSD_BOVIN - Experimental evidence at protein level: Swiss-Prot protein existence level 1. Photoreceptor required for image-forming vision at low light intensity. Required for photoreceptor cell viability after birth (By similarity). Light-induced isomerization of 11-cis to all-trans retinal triggers a conformational change that activates signaling via G- proteins (PubMed:10926528, PubMed:12044163, PubMed:11972040, PubMed:16908857, PubMed:16586416, PubMed:17060607, PubMed:17449675, PubMed:18818650, PubMed:21389983, PubMed:22198838, PubMed:23579341, PubMed:25205354, PubMed:27458239). Subsequent
   1977..2088    +  polyA_signal   bGH poly(A) signal: bovine growth hormone polyadenylation signal
   2205..2226    +  promoter       SV40 promoter (fragment): SV40 enhancer and early promoter
   2247..2675    +  rep_origin     f1 ori (sequence partly withheld): f1 bacteriophage origin of replication; arrow indicates direction of (+) strand synthesis
   2689..3018    +  promoter       SV40 promoter: SV40 enhancer and early promoter
   3085..3876    +  CDS            neo: KKA2_KLEPN - Also known as kan, nptII. Experimental evidence at protein level: Swiss-Prot protein existence level 1. Resistance to kanamycin, neomycin, paromomycin, ribostamycin, butirosin and gentamicin B. From Klebsiella pneumoniae.
   3900..4058    +  CDS            ble (fragment): BLE_KLEPN - Experimental evidence at protein level: Swiss-Prot protein existence level 1. Binding protein with a strong affinity to the bleomycin family of antibiotics. Binds to CL990; an antimitotic-antibiotic compound. From Klebsiella pneumoniae.
   4053..4174    +  polyA_signal   SV40 poly(A) signal: SV40 polyadenylation signal
   4247..4263    -  protein_bind   lac operator: The lac repressor binds to the lac operator to inhibit transcription in E. coli. This inhibition can be relieved by adding lactose or isopropyl-β-D-thiogalactopyranoside (IPTG). lac repressor encoded by lacI
   4271..4301    -  promoter       lac promoter: promoter for the E. coli lac operon
   4316..4337    -  protein_bind   CAP binding site: CAP binding activates transcription in the presence of cAMP. E. coli catabolite activator protein
   4350..4442    -  CDS            lacI (fragment): lac repressor; lacI; The lac repressor binds to the lac operator to inhibit transcription in E. coli. This inhibition can be relieved by adding lactose or isopropyl-β-D-thiogalactopyranoside (IPTG).
   4625..5213    -  rep_origin     ori: high-copy-number ColE1/pMB1/pBR322/pUC origin of replication
   5384..6244    -  CDS            AmpR: β-lactamase; bla; confers resistance to ampicillin, carbenicillin, and related antibiotics
   6245..6349    -  promoter       AmpR promoter: bla
   6408..6460    -  misc_feature   bom (fragment): basis of mobility region from pBR322
