[The description below was written by a language model from this plasmid's Addgene catalogue record and pLannotate feature annotations shown in this document.]
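Description:
Opto-GPR32 is a mammalian expression plasmid built on the pcDNA3.1(-) backbone that encodes a light-activatable chimeric G-protein-coupled receptor combining bovine rhodopsin with the human orphan class A receptor GPR32. The 1,134 bp insert is driven by the CMV immediate-early enhancer and promoter and terminated by the bovine growth hormone polyadenylation signal. A T7 promoter lies between the CMV promoter and the coding sequence. The receptor carries an N-terminal VSV-G epitope and a C-terminal rhodopsin 1D4 epitope, which allow immunodetection of the protein. The automated annotation labels the whole open reading frame as bovine RHO, because it recognises the rhodopsin-derived portion of the chimera. It does not resolve the GPR32-derived segments, and the record does not state which receptor regions come from which parent. The short "HIV-1 LTR" fragment, the ble and lacI fragments and the partial SV40 promoter hit appear to be small homology matches within the backbone rather than functional elements.

The plasmid is propagated in E. coli through a high-copy ColE1/pUC-type origin with ampicillin selection (AmpR with its own promoter). An f1 origin is also present for single-stranded DNA production. For mammalian cells, an SV40 early promoter drives the neomycin phosphotransferase gene, followed by an SV40 poly(A) signal, which permits G418 selection of stable transfectants. The depositor notes that the construct was assembled in two steps and that the flanking cloning sites cannot be reused for subcloning. The construct belongs to a set of rhodopsin–orphan receptor chimeras and is intended for expressing a receptor in which light, rather than an unknown ligand, is used to probe GPR32-type signalling.
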