Addgene plasmid #106015: Opto-GPR32
Purpose: Expression of a chimeric G-protein coupled receptor (Rhodopsin-GPR32; Opto-GPR32; B5)
Depositing lab: Harald Janovjak. Depositing organization: Institute of Science and Technology Austria (I.S.T. Austria). Publication: Optical functionalization of human Class A orphan G-protein-coupled receptors. Morri M, Sanchez-Romero I, Tichy AM, Kainrath S, Gerrard EJ, Hirschfeld PP, Schwarz J, Janovjak H. Nat Commun. 2018 May 16;9(1):1950. doi: 10.1038/s41467-018-04342-1. PubMed 29769519.
Backbone
  Vector backbone: pcDNA3.1-
  Backbone manufacturer: Invitrogen
  Backbone size w/o insert (bp): 5427
  Vector type: Mammalian Expression
  Selectable markers: Neomycin (select with G418)
Growth in bacteria
  Bacterial resistance: Ampicillin, 100 μg/mL
  Growth temperature: 37°C
  Growth strain: DH5alpha
  Copy number: High Copy
Gene/Insert
  Gene/Insert name: Opto-GPR32
  Species: H. sapiens (human), B. taurus (bovine)
  Insert size (bp): 1134
  Mutation: Chimeric receptor protein
  Entrez Gene: GPR32 (a.k.a. RVDR1)
  Promoter: CMV
  Tag / fusion protein: VSV-G (N terminal on insert); Rhodopsin-1D4 (C terminal on insert)
  Cloning method: Restriction Enzyme; 5′ cloning site unknown (unknown if destroyed); 3′ cloning site unknown (unknown if destroyed)
  Sequencing primers: 5′ CMV_F (CGCAAATGGGCGGTAGGCGTG); 3′ pcDNA_R (CAACAGATGGCTGGCAAC)
Terms and licenses: Academic/Nonprofit Terms; Industry Terms: Not Available to Industry
Depositor comments: two step cloning; 5' and 3' sites cannot be used for (sub)cloning
How to cite: Opto-GPR32 was a gift from Harald Janovjak (Addgene plasmid # 106015 ; http://n2t.net/addgene:106015 ; RRID:Addgene_106015)
