>Addgene plasmid #106015 | Opto-GPR32 | depositor partial sequence | sequence record 200778 | Opto-GPR32
ATGAAAACGATCATCGCCCTGAGCTACATCTTCTGCCTGGTATTCGCCATGTACACCGATATAGAGATGA
ACAGGCTGGGAAAGGATAGCCTCATGAACGGGACCGAGGGCCCAAACTTCTACGTGCCTTTCTCCAACAA
GACGGGCGTGGTGCGCAGCCCCTTCGAGGCCCCGCAGTACTACCTGGCGGAGCCATGGCAGTTCTCCATG
CTGGCCGCCTACATGTTCCTGCTGATCATGCTTGGCTTCCCCATCAACTTCCTCACGCTGTACGTCACTG
TGTTCCGTATGGCACGCACGGTGCTCAACTACATCCTGCTCAACCTGGCCGTGGCCGACCTCTTCATGGT
GTTCGGGGGCTTCACCACCACCCTCTACACCTCTCTGCACGGGTACTTCGTCTTTGGGCCCACGGGCTGC
AACCTGGAGGGCTTCTTTGCCACCTTGGGCGGTGAAATTGCACTGTGGTCCTTGGTGGTCCTGGCCATCG
AGCGGTACGTGGTGGTGCTCTACCCCGTCTGGGCCCTGAACCACCGCACTGTGCAGCGGGCCATCATGGG
CGTCGCCTTCACCTGGGTCATGGCTCTGGCCTGTGCCGCGCCCCCCCTCGTCGGCTGGTCCAGGTACATC
CCGGAGGGCATGCAGTGCTCGTGCGGGATTGACTACTACACGCCCCACGAGGAAACCAACAATGAGTCGT
TCGTCATCTACATGTTCGTGGTCCACTTCATCATCCCCCTGATTGTCATATTCTTCTGCTACGGACTCAT
CCGGGCCAAGCTCTTGCGGGAGGGCTGGGTCCATGCCAACCGGCCCAAGCGCATGGTGATCATCATGGTC
ATCGCTTTCCTAATCTGCTGGCTGCCCTACGCTGGGGTGGCGTTCTACATCTTCACCCATCAGGGCTCTG
ACTTTGGCCCCATCTTCATGACCATCCCGGCTTTCTTTGCCAAGACTTCTGCCGTCTACAACCCCGTCAT
CTACATCATGATGAACAAGCAGTTCCGCGAAAAGTTTTTCCAGTCTTTGACTTCTGCCCTGGCGAGGGCG
TTTGGAGAGGAGGAGTTTCTGTCATCCTGTCCCCGTGGCAACGCCCCCCGGGAAACAGAAACCAGCCAAG
TGGCGCCTGCCTAA
